>Addgene plasmid #115460 | pLKO.1-shMBNL1-9155 | addgene full sequence | sequence record 222226 | Addgene NGS Result
GAGGGCCTATTTCCCATGATTCCTTCATATTTGCATATACGATACAAGGCTGTTAGAGAGATAATTAGAA
TTAATTTGACTGTAAACACAAAGATATTAGTACAAAATACGTGACGTAGAAAGTAATAATTTCTTGGGTA
GTTTGCAGTTTTAAAATTATGTTTTAAAATGGACTATCATATGCTTACCGTAACTTGAAAGTATTTCGAT
TTCTTGGCTTTATATATCTTGTGGAAAGGACGAGGTACCGGGAGATAAATGGACGCAATAACCTCGAGGT
TATTGCGTCCATTTATCTCTTTTTTGAATTCTAGATCTTGAGACAAATGGCAGTATTCATCCACAATTTT
AAAAGAAAAGGGGGGATTGGGGGGTACAGTGCAGGGGAAAGAATAGTAGACATAATAGCAACAGACATAC
AAACTAAAGAATTACAAAAACAAATTACAAAAATTTAAAATTTTCGGGTTTATTACAGGGACAGCAGAGA
TCCACTTTGGCGCCGGCTCGAGGGGGCCCGGGTTGCGCCTTTTCCAAGGCAGCCCTGGGTTTGCGCAGGG
ACGCGGCTGCTCTGGGCGTGGTTCCGGGAAACGCAGCGGCGCCGACCCTGGGTCTCGCACATTCTTCACG
TCCGTTCGCAGCGTCACCCGGATCTTCGCCGCTACCCTTGTGGGCCCCCCGGCGACGCTTCCTGCTCCGC
CCCTAAGTCGGGAAGGTTCCTTGCGGTTCGCGGCGTGCCGGACGTGACAAACGGAAGCCGCACGTCTCAC
TAGTACCCTCGCAGACGGACAGCGCCAGGGAGCAATGGCAGCGCGCCGACCGCGATGGGCTGTGGCCAAT
AGCGGCTGCTCAGCAGGGCGCGCCGAGAGCAGCGGCCGGGAAGGGGCGGTGCGGGAGGCGGGGTGTGGGG
CGGTAGTGTGGGCCCTGTTCCTGCCCGCGCGGTGTTCCGCATTCTGCAAGCCTCCGGAGCGCACGTCGGC
AGTCGGCTCCCTCGTTGACCGAATCACCGACCTCTCTCCCCAGGGGGATCCACCGGAGCTTACCATGACC
GAGTACAAGCCCACGGTGCGCCTCGCCACCCGCGACGACGTCCCCAGGGCCGTACGCACCCTCGCCGCCG
CGTTCGCCGACTACCCCGCCACGCGCCACACCGTCGATCCGGACCGCCACATCGAGCGGGTCACCGAGCT
GCAAGAACTCTTCCTCACGCGCGTCGGGCTCGACATCGGCAAGGTGTGGGTCGCGGACGACGGCGCCGCC
GTGGCGGTCTGGACCACGCCGGAGAGCGTCGAAGCGGGGGCGGTGTTCGCCGAGATCGGCCCGCGCATGG
CCGAGTTGAGCGGTTCCCGGCTGGCCGCGCAGCAACAGATGGAAGGCCTCCTGGCGCCGCACCGGCCCAA
GGAGCCCGCGTGGTTCCTGGCCACCGTCGGCGTCTCGCCCGACCACCAGGGCAAGGGTCTGGGCAGCGCC
GTCGTGCTCCCCGGAGTGGAGGCGGCCGAGCGCGCCGGGGTGCCCGCCTTCCTGGAGACCTCCGCGCCCC
GCAACCTCCCCTTCTACGAGCGGCTCGGCTTCACCGTCACCGCCGACGTCGAGGTGCCCGAAGGACCGCG
CACCTGGTGCATGACCCGCAAGCCCGGTGCCTGAACGCGTTAAGTCGACAATCAACCTCTGGATTACAAA
ATTTGTGAAAGATTGACTGGTATTCTTAACTATGTTGCTCCTTTTACGCTATGTGGATACGCTGCTTTAA
TGCCTTTGTATCATGCTATTGCTTCCCGTATGGCTTTCATTTTCTCCTCCTTGTATAAATCCTGGTTGCT
GTCTCTTTATGAGGAGTTGTGGCCCGTTGTCAGGCAACGTGGCGTGGTGTGCACTGTGTTTGCTGACGCA
ACCCCCACTGGTTGGGGCATTGCCACCACCTGTCAGCTCCTTTCCGGGACTTTCGCTTTCCCCCTCCCTA
TTGCCACGGCGGAACTCATCGCCGCCTGCCTTGCCCGCTGCTGGACAGGGGCTCGGCTGTTGGGCACTGA
CAATTCCGTGGTGTTGTCGGGGAAATCATCGTCCTTTCCTTGGCTGCTCGCCTGTGTTGCCACCTGGATT
CTGCGCGGGACGTCCTTCTGCTACGTCCCTTCGGCCCTCAATCCAGCGGACCTTCCTTCCCGCGGCCTGC
TGCCGGCTCTGCGGCCTCTTCCGCGTCTTCGCCTTCGCCCTCAGACGAGTCGGATCTCCCTTTGGGCCGC
CTCCCCGCGTCGACTTTAAGACCAATGACTTACAAGGCAGCTGTAGATCTTAGCCACTTTTTAAAAGAAA
AGGGGGGACTGGAAGGGCTAATTCACTCCCAACGAAGACAAGATCTGCTTTTTGCTTGTACTGGGTCTCT
CTGGTTAGACCAGATCTGAGCCTGGGAGCTCTCTGGCTAACTAGGGAACCCACTGCTTAAGCCTCAATAA
AGCTTGCCTTGAGTGCTTCAAGTAGTGTGTGCCCGTCTGTTGTGTGACTCTGGTAACTAGAGATCCCTCA
GACCCTTTTAGTCAGTGTGGAAAATCTCTAGCAGTACGTATAGTAGTTCATGTCATCTTATTATTCAGTA
TTTATAACTTGCAAAGAAATGAATATCAGAGAGTGAGAGGAACTTGTTTATTGCAGCTTATAATGGTTAC
AAATAAAGCAATAGCATCACAAATTTCACAAATAAAGCATTTTTTTCACTGCATTCTAGTTGTGGTTTGT
CCAAACTCATCAATGTATCTTATCATGTCTGGCTCTAGCTATCCCGCCCCTAACTCCGCCCATCCCGCCC
CTAACTCCGCCCAGTTCCGCCCATTCTCCGCCCCATGGCTGACTAATTTTTTTTATTTATGCAGAGGCCG
AGGCCGCCTCGGCCTCTGAGCTATTCCAGAAGTAGTGAGGAGGCTTTTTTGGAGGCCTAGGGACGTACCC
AATTCGCCCTATAGTGAGTCGTATTACGCGCGCTCACTGGCCGTCGTTTTACAACGTCGTGACTGGGAAA
ACCCTGGCGTTACCCAACTTAATCGCCTTGCAGCACATCCCCCTTTCGCCAGCTGGCGTAATAGCGAAGA
GGCCCGCACCGATCGCCCTTCCCAACAGTTGCGCAGCCTGAATGGCGAATGGG
[124 nt withheld, positions 3134-3257]
C
[91 nt withheld, positions 3259-3349]
A
[49 nt withheld, positions 3351-3399]
CCTTTGACGTTGGAGTCCACGTTCTTT
[37 nt withheld, positions 3427-3463]
ACCCTATCTCGGTCTATTCTTTTGATTTATAAGGGATTTTGCCGATTTCGGCCTATTGGTTAAAAAATGA
GCTGATTTAACAAAAATTTAACGCGAATTTTAACAAAATATTAACGCTTACAATTTAGGTGGCACTTTTC
GGGGAAATGTGCGCGGAACCCCTATTTGTTTATTTTTCTAAATACATTCAAATATGTATCCGCTCATGAG
ACAATAACCCTGATAAATGCTTCAATAATATTGAAAAAGGAAGAGTATGAGTATTCAACATTTCCGTGTC
GCCCTTATTCCCTTTTTTGCGGCATTTTGCCTTCCTGTTTTTGCTCACCCAGAAACGCTGGTGAAAGTAA
AAGATGCTGAAGATCAGTTGGGTGCACGAGTGGGTTACATCGAACTGGATCTCAACAGCGGTAAGATCCT
TGAGAGTTTTCGCCCCGAAGAACGTTTTCCAATGATGAGCACTTTTAAAGTTCTGCTATGTGGCGCGGTA
TTATCCCGTATTGACGCCGGGCAAGAGCAACTCGGTCGCCGCATACACTATTCTCAGAATGACTTGGTTG
AGTACTCACCAGTCACAGAAAAGCATCTTACGGATGGCATGACAGTAAGAGAATTATGCAGTGCTGCCAT
AACCATGAGTGATAACACTGCGGCCAACTTACTTCTGACAACGATCGGAGGACCGAAGGAGCTAACCGCT
TTTTTGCACAACATGGGGGATCATGTAACTCGCCTTGATCGTTGGGAACCGGAGCTGAATGAAGCCATAC
CAAACGACGAGCGTGACACCACGATGCCTGTAGCAATGGCAACAACGTTGCGCAAACTATTAACTGGCGA
ACTACTTACTCTAGCTTCCCGGCAACAATTAATAGACTGGATGGAGGCGGATAAAGTTGCAGGACCACTT
CTGCGCTCGGCCCTTCCGGCTGGCTGGTTTATTGCTGATAAATCTGGAGCCGGTGAGCGTGGGTCTCGCG
GTATCATTGCAGCACTGGGGCCAGATGGTAAGCCCTCCCGTATCGTAGTTATCTACACGACGGGGAGTCA
GGCAACTATGGATGAACGAAATAGACAGATCGCTGAGATAGGTGCCTCACTGATTAAGCATTGGTAACTG
TCAGACCAAGTTTACTCATATATACTTTAGATTGATTTAAAACTTCATTTTTAATTTAAAAGGATCTAGG
TGAAGATCCTTTTTGATAATCTCATGACCAAAATCCCTTAACGTGAGTTTTCGTTCCACTGAGCGTCAGA
CCCCGTAGAAAAGATCAAAGGATCTTCTTGAGATCCTTTTTTTCTGCGCGTAATCTGCTGCTTGCAAACA
AAAAAACCACCGCTACCAGCGGTGGTTTGTTTGCCGGATCAAGAGCTACCAACTCTTTTTCCGAAGGTAA
CTGGCTTCAGCAGAGCGCAGATACCAAATACTGTTCTTCTAGTGTAGCCGTAGTTAGGCCACCACTTCAA
GAACTCTGTAGCACCGCCTACATACCTCGCTCTGCTAATCCTGTTACCAGTGGCTGCTGCCAGTGGCGAT
AAGTCGTGTCTTACCGGGTTGGACTCAAGACGATAGTTACCGGATAAGGCGCAGCGGTCGGGCTGAACGG
GGGGTTCGTGCACACAGCCCAGCTTGGAGCGAACGACCTACACCGAACTGAGATACCTACAGCGTGAGCT
ATGAGAAAGCGCCACGCTTCCCGAAGGGAGAAAGGCGGACAGGTATCCGGTAAGCGGCAGGGTCGGAACA
GGAGAGCGCACGAGGGAGCTTCCAGGGGGAAACGCCTGGTATCTTTATAGTCCTGTCGGGTTTCGCCACC
TCTGACTTGAGCGTCGATTTTTGTGATGCTCGTCAGGGGGGCGGAGCCTATGGAAAAACGCCAGCAACGC
GGCCTTTTTACGGTTCCTGGCCTTTTGCTGGCCTTTTGCTCACATGTTCTTTCCTGCGTTATCCCCTGAT
TCTGTGGATAACCGTATTACCGCCTTTGAGTGAGCTGATACCGCTCGCCGCAGCCGAACGACCGAGCGCA
GCGAGTCAGTGAGCGAGGAAGCGGAAGAGCGCCCAATACGCAAACCGCCTCTCCCCGCGCGTTGGCCGAT
TCATTAATGCAGCTGGCACGACAGGTTTCCCGACTGGAAAGCGGGCAGTGAGCGCAACGCAATTAATGTG
AGTTAGCTCACTCATTAGGCACCCCAGGCTTTACACTTTATGCTTCCGGCTCGTATGTTGTGTGGAATTG
TGAGCGGATAACAATTTCACACAGGAAACAGCTATGACCATGATTACGCCAAGCGCGCAATTAACCCTCA
CTAAAGGGAACAAAAGCTGGAGCTGCAAGCTTAATGTAGTCTTATGCAATACTCTTGTAGTCTTGCAACA
TGGTAACGATGAGTTAGCAACATGCCTTACAAGGAGAGAAAAAGCACCGTGCATGCCGATTGGTGGAAGT
AAGGTGGTACGATCGTGCCTTATTAGGAAGGCAACAGACGGGTCTGACATGGATTGGACGAACCACTGAA
TTGCCGCATTGCAGAGATATTGTATTTAAGTGCCTAGCTCGATACATAAACGGGTCTCTCTGGTTAGACC
AGATCTGAGCCTGGGAGCTCTCTGGCTAACTAGGGAACCCACTGCTTAAGCCTCAATAAAGCTTGCCTTG
AGTGCTTCAAGTAGTGTGTGCCCGTCTGTTGTGTGACTCTGGTAACTAGAGATCCCTCAGACCCTTTTAG
TCAGTGTGGAAAATCTCTAGCAGTGGCGCCCGAACAGGGACTTGAAAGCGAAAGGGAAACCAGAGGAGCT
CTCTCGACGCAGGACTCGGCTTGCTGAAGCGCGCACGGCAAGAGGCGAGGGGCGGCGACTGGTGAGTACG
CCAAAAATTTTGACTAGCGGAGGCTAGAAGGAGAGAGATGGGTGCGAGAGCGTCAGTATTAAGCGGGGGA
GAATTAGATCGCGATGGGAAAAAATTCGGTTAAGGCCAGGGGGAAAGAAAAAATATAAATTAAAACATAT
AGTATGGGCAAGCAGGGAGCTAGAACGATTCGCAGTTAATCCTGGCCTGTTAGAAACATCAGAAGGCTGT
AGACAAATACTGGGACAGCTACAACCATCCCTTCAGACAGGATCAGAAGAACTTAGATCATTATATAATA
CAGTAGCAACCCTCTATTGTGTGCATCAAAGGATAGAGATAAAAGACACCAAGGAAGCTTTAGACAAGAT
AGAGGAAGAGCAAAACAAAAGTAAGACCACCGCACAGCAAGCGGCCGCTGATCTTCAGACCTGGAGGAGG
AGATATGAGGGACAATTGGAGAAGTGAATTATATAAATATAAAGTAGTAAAAATTGAACCATTAGGAGTA
GCACCCACCAAGGCAAAGAGAAGAGTGGTGCAGAGAGAAAAAAGAGCAGTGGGAATAGGAGCTTTGTTCC
TTGGGTTCTTGGGAGCAGCAGGAAGCACTATGGGCGCAGCGTCAATGACGCTGACGGTACAGGCCAGACA
ATTATTGTCTGGTATAGTGCAGCAGCAGAACAATTTGCTGAGGGCTATTGAGGCGCAACAGCATCTGTTG
CAACTCACAGTCTGGGGCATCAAGCAGCTCCAGGCAAGAATCCTGGCTGTGGAAAGATACCTAAAGGATC
AACAGCTCCTGGGGATTTGGGGTTGCTCTGGAAAACTCATTTGCACCACTGCTGTGCCTTGGAATGCTAG
TTGGAGTAATAAATCTCTGGAACAGATTTGGAATCACACGACCTGGATGGAGTGGGACAGAGAAATTAAC
AATTACACAAGCTTAATACACTCCTTAATTGAAGAATCGCAAAACCAGCAAGAAAAGAATGAACAAGAAT
TATTGGAATTAGATAAATGGGCAAGTTTGTGGAATTGGTTTAACATAACAAATTGGCTGTGGTATATAAA
ATTATTCATAATGATAGTAGGAGGCTTGGTAGGTTTAAGAATAGTTTTTGCTGTACTTTCTATAGTGAAT
AGAGTTAGGCAGGGATATTCACCATTATCGTTTCAGACCCACCTCCCAACCCCGAGGGGACCCAGA
Features (pLannotate 1.2.2; 26 found; start..end, strand, type, name):
      1..241     +  promoter       U6 promoter: RNA polymerase III promoter for human U6 snRNA
    347..464     +  misc_feature   cPPT/CTS: central polypurine tract and central termination sequence of HIV-1
    523..1023    +  promoter       hPGK promoter: human phosphoglycerate kinase 1 promoter
   1045..1644    +  CDS            PuroR (fragment): puromycin N-acetyltransferase; pac from Streptomyces; confers resistance to puromycin
   1660..2248    +  misc_feature   WPRE: woodchuck hepatitis virus posttranscriptional regulatory element
   2299..2318    +  misc_feature   cPPT/CTS (fragment): central polypurine tract and central termination sequence of HIV-1
   2320..2553    +  LTR            3' LTR (ΔU3): self-inactivating 3' long terminal repeat (LTR) from HIV-1
   2631..2752    +  polyA_signal   SV40 poly(A) signal: SV40 polyadenylation signal
   2792..2927    +  rep_origin     SV40 ori: SV40 origin of replication
   2948..2966    -  promoter       T7 promoter: promoter for bacteriophage T7 RNA polymerase
   2974..3129    +  CDS            lacZα (fragment): LacZα fragment of β-galactosidase; lacZ fragment
   3134..3562    +  rep_origin     f1 ori (sequence partly withheld): f1 bacteriophage origin of replication; arrow indicates direction of (+) strand synthesis
   3615..3719    +  promoter       AmpR promoter: bla
   3720..4580    +  CDS            AmpR: β-lactamase; bla; confers resistance to ampicillin, carbenicillin, and related antibiotics
   4751..5339    +  rep_origin     ori: high-copy-number ColE1/pMB1/pBR322/pUC origin of replication
   5522..5614    +  CDS            lacI (fragment): lac repressor; lacI; The lac repressor binds to the lac operator to inhibit transcription in E. coli. This inhibition can be relieved by adding lactose or isopropyl-β-D-thiogalactopyranoside (IPTG).
   5627..5648    +  protein_bind   CAP binding site: CAP binding activates transcription in the presence of cAMP. E. coli catabolite activator protein
   5663..5693    +  promoter       lac promoter: promoter for the E. coli lac operon
   5701..5717    +  protein_bind   lac operator: The lac repressor binds to the lac operator to inhibit transcription in E. coli. This inhibition can be relieved by adding lactose or isopropyl-β-D-thiogalactopyranoside (IPTG). lac repressor encoded by lacI
   5762..5780    +  promoter       T3 promoter: promoter for bacteriophage T3 RNA polymerase
   5808..6034    +  promoter       RSV promoter: Rous sarcoma virus enhancer/promoter
   6035..6215    +  LTR            5' LTR (truncated): truncated 5' long terminal repeat (LTR) from HIV-1
   6262..6387    +  misc_feature   HIV-1 Ψ: packaging signal of human immunodeficiency virus type 1
   6371..6734    +  CDS            HIV-1 gag (fragment): gag protein from human immunodeficiency virus 1; gag
   6880..7113    +  misc_feature   RRE: The Rev response element (RRE) of HIV-1 allows for Rev-dependent mRNA export from the nucleus to the cytoplasm.
   7490..7516    +  CDS            Rev (fragment): human immunodeficiency virus 1 (HIV-1) Rev protein; rev; enhances nuclear export of unspliced and incompletely spliced viral mRNAs
