[The description below was written by a language model from this plasmid's Addgene catalogue record and pLannotate feature annotations shown in this document.]
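Description:
pLKO.1-shMBNL1-9155 is a lentiviral RNAi plasmid built on the pLKO.1 backbone from the Broad Institute Genetic Perturbation Platform, carrying a short hairpin RNA directed against human MBNL1 (muscleblind-like splicing regulator 1). In bacteria it is maintained through a high-copy ColE1/pUC-type origin and selected with ampicillin via the β-lactamase gene. An f1 origin, an SV40 origin and poly(A) signal, and remnants of lac and T7/T3 cloning-vector sequences are also present in the backbone.

The viral portion is organised as a third-generation, self-inactivating transfer vector. An RSV promoter fused to a truncated HIV-1 5' LTR drives production of the genomic RNA in packaging cells, followed by the Ψ packaging signal with a partial gag sequence, the Rev response element for Rev-dependent nuclear export, and a ΔU3 3' LTR that disables LTR promoter activity after integration. Within this frame, the human U6 RNA polymerase III promoter transcribes the hairpin constitutively; the shRNA itself is not annotated in the feature table but would lie in the gap just downstream of U6, before the cPPT/CTS element that aids nuclear import of the viral genome. A separate hPGK promoter drives puromycin N-acetyltransferase, allowing selection of transduced mammalian cells, and a WPRE is annotated downstream of it, an element that enhances transcript expression.

The construct is intended for stable knockdown of MBNL1 in human cells after lentiviral transduction. It was deposited in connection with a study of an alternative splicing switch in FLNB that promotes the mesenchymal cell state in human breast cancer.
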