Addgene plasmid #115460: pLKO.1-shMBNL1-9155
Purpose: Constitutive lentiviral expression
Depositing lab: William Hahn. Depositing organization: Dana-Farber Cancer Institute. Publication: An alternative splicing switch in FLNB promotes the mesenchymal cell state in human breast cancer. Li J, Choi PS, Chaffer CL, Labella K, Hwang JH, Giacomelli AO, Kim JW, Ilic N, Doench JG, Ly SH, Dai C, Hagel K, Hong AL, Gjoerup O, Goel S, Ge JY, Root DE, Zhao JJ, Brooks AN, Weinberg RA, Hahn WC. Elife. 2018 Jul 30;7. pii: 37184. doi: 10.7554/eLife.37184. 37184 PubMed 30059005.
Backbone
  Vector backbone: pLKO.1
  Backbone manufacturer: Broad Institute - Genetic Perturbation Platform
  Vector type: Mammalian Expression, Lentiviral, RNAi
  Selectable markers: Puromycin
Growth in bacteria
  Bacterial resistance: Ampicillin, 100 μg/mL
  Growth temperature: 37°C
  Growth strain: NEB Stable
  Copy number: High Copy
Gene/Insert
  Gene/Insert name: shMBNL1-9155
  gRNA/shRNA sequence: GAGATAAATGGACGCAATAAC
  Species: H. sapiens (human)
  Entrez Gene: MBNL1 (a.k.a. EXP, MBNL)
  Cloning method: Unknown
  Sequencing primers: 5′ LKO.1 5'
Terms and licenses: Academic/Nonprofit Terms; Industry Terms: Not Available to Industry
How to cite: pLKO.1-shMBNL1-9155 was a gift from William Hahn (Addgene plasmid # 115460 ; http://n2t.net/addgene:115460 ; RRID:Addgene_115460)
