>Addgene plasmid #115460 | pLKO.1-shMBNL1-9155 | depositor partial sequence | sequence record 217543 | LKO.1 5' sequence
TATATATCTTGTGGAAAGGACGAGGTACCGGGAGATAAATGGACGCAATAACCTCGAGGTTATTGCGTCC
ATTTATCTCTTTTTTGAATTCTAGATCTTGAGACAAATGGCAGTATTCATCCACAATTTTAAAAGAAAAG
GGGGGATTGGGGGGTACAGTGCAGGGGAAAGAATAGTAGACATAATAGCAACAGACATACAAACTAAAGA
ATTACAAAAACAAATTACAAAAATTTAAAATTTTCGGGTTTATTACAGGGACAGCAGAGATCCACTTTGG
CGCCGGCTCGAGGGGGCCCGGGTTGCGCCTTTTCCAAGGCAGCCCTGGGTTTGCGCAGGGACGCGGCTGC
TCTGGGCGTGGTTCCGGGAAACGCAGCGGCGCCGACCCTGGGTCTCGCACATTCTTCACGTCCGTTCGCA
GCGTCACCCGGATCTTCGCCGCTACCCTTGTGGGCCCCCCGGCGACGCTTCCTGCTCCGCCCCTAAGTCG
GGAAGGTTCCTTGCGGTTCGCGGCGTGCCGGACGTGACAAACGGAAGCCGCACGTCTCACTAGTACCCTC
GCAGACGGACAGCGCCAGGGAGCAATGGCAGCGCGCCGACCGCGATGGGCTGTGGCCAATAGCGGCTGCT
CAGCAGGGCGCGCCGAGAGCAGCGGCC
